>Addgene plasmid | cBEST4 | analyzer sequence | sequence record 461491
TGCAATTAACCCTCACTAAAGGGAACAAAAGCTGGAGCTCCAGAATTCGCTGCTCCTTCGGTCGGACGTG
CGTCTACGGGCACCTTACCGCAGCCGTCGGCTGTGCGACACGGACGGATCGGGCGAACTGGCCGATGCTG
GGAGAAGCGCGCTGCTGTACGGCGCGCACCGGGTGCGGAGCCCCTCGGCGAGCGGTGTGAAACTTCTGTG
AATGGCCTGTTCGGTTGCTTTTTTTATACGGCTGCCAGATAAGGCTTGCAGCATCTGGGCGGCTACCGCT
ATGATCGGGGCGTTCCTGCAATTCTTAGTGCGAGTATCTGAAAGGGGATACGCATGTCCTCCGAGACCGG
CCCCGTGGCCGTGGACCCGACCCTGCGTCGCCGCATCGAGCCGCACGAGTTCGAGGTGTTCTTCGACCCG
CGCGAGCTGCGCAAGGAGACCTGCCTGCTGTACGAGATCAACTGGGGCGGCCGGCACTCCATCTGGCGCC
ACACCTCGCAGAACACCAACAAGCACGTCGAGGTCAACTTCATCGAGAAGTTCACCACCGAGCGGTACTT
CTGCCCGAACACCCGCTGCTCCATCACCTGGTTCCTGTCCTGGTCCCCCTGCGGCGAGTGCTCCCGGGCC
ATCACCGAGTTCCTGTCCCGCTACCCGCACGTCACCCTGTTCATCTACATCGCCCGGCTGTACCACCACG
CCGACCCGCGCAACCGGCAGGGCCTGCGCGACCTGATCTCCTCCGGCGTCACCATCCAGATCATGACCGA
GCAGGAGTCCGGCTACTGCTGGCGGAACTTCGTCAACTACTCCCCGTCCAACGAGGCCCACTGGCCCCGC
TACCCGCACCTGTGGGTCCGCCTGTACGTCCTGGAGCTGTACTGCATCATCCTGGGCCTGCCGCCCTGCC
TGAACATCCTGCGTCGCAAGCAGCCGCAGCTGACCTTCTTCACCATCGCCCTCCAGTCCTGCCACTACCA
GCGCCTGCCGCCCCACATCCTGTGGGCCACCGGCCTGAAGTCCGGCTCCGAGACCCCGGGCACCTCGGAG
TCCGCCACCCCGGAGTCCGACAAGAAGTACTCCATCGGCCTCGCGATCGGCACCAACTCCGTGGGCTGGG
CGGTCATCACCGACGAGTACAAGGTCCCCTCCAAGAAGTTCAAGGTCCTGGGCAACACCGACCGGCACTC
GATCAAGAAGAACCTGATCGGCGCCCTGCTCTTCGACAGCGGCGAGACCGCCGAGGCGACCCGCCTGAAG
CGGACCGCGCGTCGCCGCTACACCCGGCGCAAGAACCGCATCTGCTACCTGCAGGAAATCTTCTCCAACG
AGATGGCCAAGGTGGACGACTCGTTCTTCCACCGCCTGGAGGAGAGCTTCCTGGTGGAGGAGGACAAGAA
GCACGAGCGCCACCCGATCTTCGGCAACATCGTGGACGAGGTGGCCTACCACGAGAAGTACCCCACCATC
TACCACCTCCGCAAGAAGCTGGTGGACTCGACCGACAAGGCGGACCTGCGGCTCATCTACCTGGCCCTCG
CGCACATGATCAAGTTCCGCGGCCACTTCCTCATCGAGGGCGACCTGAACCCGGACAACTCCGACGTGGA
CAAGCTCTTCATCCAGCTGGTGCAGACCTACAACCAGCTGTTCGAGGAGAACCCCATCAACGCCAGCGGC
GTGGACGCCAAGGCGATCCTCTCCGCGCGCCTGAGCAAGTCCCGGCGCCTGGAGAACCTCATCGCCCAGC
TGCCGGGCGAGAAGAAGAACGGCCTCTTCGGCAACCTGATCGCGCTGTCGCTCGGCCTGACCCCCAACTT
CAAGAGCAACTTCGACCTGGCCGAGGACGCGAAGCTCCAGCTGTCCAAGGACACCTACGACGACGACCTG
GACAACCTGCTCGCCCAGATCGGCGACCAGTACGCGGACCTCTTCCTGGCCGCGAAGAACCTCTCGGACG
CCATCCTGCTCAGCGACATCCTGCGGGTCAACACCGAGATCACCAAGGCCCCGCTGTCGGCGAGCATGAT
CAAGCGGTACGACGAGCACCACCAGGACCTGACCCTGCTCAAGGCCCTCGTGCGCCAGCAGCTGCCCGAG
AAGTACAAGGAAATCTTCTTCGACCAGTCCAAGAACGGCTACGCCGGCTACATCGACGGCGGCGCGTCGC
AGGAGGAGTTCTACAAGTTCATCAAGCCGATCCTGGAGAAGATGGACGGCACCGAGGAGCTGCTCGTCAA
GCTGAACCGCGAGGACCTGCTCCGCAAGCAGCGGACCTTCGACAACGGCTCCATCCCGCACCAGATCCAC
CTGGGCGAGCTCCACGCCATCCTCCGGCGCCAGGAGGACTTCTACCCCTTCCTGAAGGACAACCGCGAGA
AGATCGAGAAGATCCTGACCTTCCGCATCCCGTACTACGTCGGCCCCCTGGCCCGCGGCAACTCCCGGTT
CGCGTGGATGACCCGGAAGTCGGAGGAGACCATCACCCCGTGGAACTTCGAGGAGGTCGTGGACAAGGGC
GCGTCCGCGCAGTCGTTCATCGAGCGCATGACCAACTTCGACAAGAACCTCCCGAACGAGAAGGTCCTGC
CCAAGCACTCCCTGCTCTACGAGTACTTCACCGTGTACAACGAGCTGACCAAGGTCAAGTACGTGACCGA
GGGCATGCGGAAGCCGGCCTTCCTGTCGGGCGAGCAGAAGAAGGCGATCGTGGACCTGCTCTTCAAGACC
AACCGCAAGGTCACCGTGAAGCAGCTGAAGGAGGACTACTTCAAGAAGATCGAGTGCTTCGACTCCGTCG
AGATCAGCGGCGTGGAGGACCGCTTCAACGCCTCCCTGGGCACCTACCACGACCTGCTCAAGATCATCAA
GGACAAGGACTTCCTCGACAACGAGGAGAACGAGGACATCCTGGAGGACATCGTCCTCACCCTGACCCTC
TTCGAGGACCGCGAGATGATCGAGGAGCGGCTCAAGACCTACGCCCACCTGTTCGACGACAAGGTGATGA
AGCAGCTGAAGCGTCGCCGCTACACCGGCTGGGGCCGCCTCTCCCGGAAGCTGATCAACGGCATCCGGGA
CAAGCAGAGCGGCAAGACCATCCTGGACTTCCTCAAGTCCGACGGCTTCGCCAACCGCAACTTCATGCAG
CTCATCCACGACGACAGCCTGACCTTCAAGGAGGACATCCAGAAGGCCCAGGTCTCGGGCCAGGGCGACA
GCCTCCACGAGCACATCGCCAACCTGGCGGGCTCCCCGGCGATCAAGAAGGGCATCCTCCAGACCGTCAA
GGTCGTGGACGAGCTGGTCAAGGTGATGGGCCGCCACAAGCCCGAGAACATCGTGATCGAGATGGCCCGG
GAGAACCAGACCACCCAGAAGGGCCAGAAGAACTCGCGCGAGCGGATGAAGCGGATCGAGGAGGGCATCA
AGGAGCTCGGCAGCCAGATCCTGAAGGAGCACCCGGTCGAGAACACCCAGCTGCAGAACGAGAAGCTGTA
CCTCTACTACCTGCAGAACGGCCGCGACATGTACGTGGACCAGGAGCTCGACATCAACCGGCTGTCCGAC
TACGACGTGGACCACATCGTGCCGCAGTCCTTCCTGAAGGACGACTCGATCGACAACAAGGTCCTGACCC
GCTCGGACAAGAACCGGGGCAAGTCCGACAACGTGCCCTCGGAGGAGGTCGTGAAGAAGATGAAGAACTA
CTGGCGCCAGCTGCTCAACGCCAAGCTCATCACCCAGCGCAAGTTCGACAACCTGACCAAGGCCGAGCGG
GGCGGCCTGAGCGAGCTCGACAAGGCGGGCTTCATCAAGCGCCAGCTGGTCGAGACCCGGCAGATCACCA
AGCACGTGGCCCAGATCCTGGACTCCCGGATGAACACCAAGTACGACGAGAACGACAAGCTGATCCGCGA
GGTCAAGGTGATCACCCTCAAGAGCAAGCTGGTCTCCGACTTCCGCAAGGACTTCCAGTTCTACAAGGTC
CGGGAGATCAACAACTACCACCACGCCCACGACGCGTACCTGAACGCCGTCGTGGGCACCGCGCTGATCA
AGAAGTACCCGAAGCTGGAGTCCGAGTTCGTCTACGGCGACTACAAGGTCTACGACGTGCGCAAGATGAT
CGCCAAGAGCGAGCAGGAGATCGGCAAGGCCACCGCGAAGTACTTCTTCTACTCCAACATCATGAACTTC
TTCAAGACCGAGATCACCCTGGCCAACGGCGAGATCCGCAAGCGGCCCCTGATCGAGACCAACGGCGAGA
CCGGCGAGATCGTCTGGGACAAGGGCCGCGACTTCGCCACCGTCCGGAAGGTGCTGTCGATGCCGCAGGT
CAACATCGTGAAGAAAACCGAGGTGCAGACCGGCGGCTTCAGCAAGGAGTCCATCCTCCCCAAGCGCAAC
AGCGACAAGCTGATCGCCCGGAAGAAGGACTGGGACCCGAAGAAGTACGGCGGCTTCGACAGCCCCACCG
TCGCCTACTCCGTGCTGGTCGTGGCGAAGGTCGAGAAGGGCAAGAGCAAGAAGCTGAAGTCCGTGAAGGA
GCTGCTCGGCATCACCATCATGGAGCGCTCCTCGTTCGAGAAGAACCCGATCGACTTCCTGGAGGCCAAG
GGCTACAAGGAGGTCAAGAAGGACCTCATCATCAAGCTGCCCAAGTACAGCCTGTTCGAGCTGGAGAACG
GCCGCAAGCGGATGCTCGCCTCCGCGGGCGAGCTGCAGAAGGGCAACGAGCTGGCCCTCCCGTCGAAGTA
CGTCAACTTCCTGTACCTCGCGTCCCACTACGAGAAGCTGAAGGGCTCGCCCGAGGACAACGAGCAGAAG
CAGCTCTTCGTGGAGCAGCACAAGCACTACCTGGACGAGATCATCGAGCAGATCAGCGAGTTCAGCAAGC
GCGTCATCCTGGCCGACGCGAACCTCGACAAGGTGCTGTCCGCCTACAACAAGCACCGCGACAAGCCGAT
CCGGGAGCAGGCGGAGAACATCATCCACCTGTTCACCCTCACCAACCTGGGCGCCCCCGCCGCGTTCAAG
TACTTCGACACCACCATCGACCGCAAGCGGTACACCTCCACCAAGGAGGTCCTCGACGCGACCCTGATCC
ACCAGAGCATCACCGGCCTGTACGAGACCCGCATCGACCTGTCCCAGCTCGGCGGCGACTCCGGCGGCTC
CACCAACCTGTCCGACATCATCGAGAAGGAGACCGGCAAGCAGCTGGTCATCCAGGAGTCCATCCTGATG
CTGCCGGAGGAAGTCGAGGAAGTCATCGGCAACAAGCCCGAGTCCGACATCCTGGTCCACACCGCCTACG
ACGAGTCCACCGACGAGAACGTCATGCTGCTGACCTCGGACGCCCCCGAGTACAAGCCCTGGGCCCTGGT
CATCCAGGACTCCAACGGCGAGAACAAGATCAAGATGCTGTGATCTAGAGGATCCCCGGGTACCGAGCTC
GGATTCCCCA
[292 nt withheld, positions 5471-5762]
ACTAGTCTGTTGGCTACTCTATCATTGATAGTGGTAGGATCCCTATCAGTGATAGAGATAAGTCTTCTCA
GCCGCTACAGGGCGCGTCCCATTCGCCATTCAGGCTGCGCAACTGTTGGGAAGGGCGATCGGTGCGGGCC
TCTTCGCTATTACGCCAGCTGGCGAAAGGGGGATGTGCTGCAAGGCGATTAAGTTGGGTAACGCCAGGGT
TTTCCCAGTCACGACGTTGTAAAACGACGGCCAGTGAGCGCGCGTAATACGACTCACTATAGGGCGAATT
GGGTACCGGGCCCCCCCTCGAGGTCCTCCAGCTTTTGTTCCCTTTAGTGAGGGTTAATTGCGCGCTTGGC
GTAATCATGGTCATAGCTGTTTCCTGTGTGAAATTGTTATCCGCTCACAATTCCACACAACATACGAGCC
GGAAGCATAAAGTGTAAAGCCTGGGGTGCCTAATGAGTGAGCTAACTCACATTAATTGCGTTGCGCTCAC
TGCCCGCTTTCCACCGGTGAAGACATGTTTTAGAGCTAGAAATAGCAAGTTAAAATAAGGCTAGTCCGTT
ATCAACTTGAAAAAGTGGCACCGAGTCGGTGCTTTTTACTCCATCTGGATTTGTTCAGAACGCTCGGTTG
CCGCCGGGCGTTTTTTATCTAGAGGCCAGGAACCGTAAAAAGGCCGCGTTGCTGGCGTTTTTCCATAGGC
TCCGCCCCCCTGACGAGCATCACAAAAATCGACGCTCAAGTCAGAGGTGGCGAAACCCGACAGGACTATA
AAGATACCAGGCGTTTCCCCCTGGAAGCTCCCTCGTGCGCTCTCCTGTTCCGACCCTGCCGCTTACCGGA
TACCTGTCCGCCTTTCTCCCTTCGGGAAGCGTGGCGCTTTCTCATAGCTCACGCTGTAGGTATCTCAGTT
CGGTGTAGGTCGTTCGCTCCAAGCTGGGCTGTGTGCACGACCCCCCCGTTCAGCCCGACCGCTGCGCCTT
ATCCGGTAACTATCGTCTTGAGTCCAACCCGGTAAGACACGACTTATCGCCACTGGCAGCAGCCACTGGT
AACAGGATTAGCAGAGCGAGGTATGTAGGCGGTGCTACAGAGTTCTTGAAGTGGTGGCCTAACTACGGCT
ACACTAGAAGAACAGTATTTGGTATCTGCGCTCTGCTGAAGCCAGTTACCTTCGGAAAAAGAGTTGGTAG
CTCTTGATCCGGCAAACAAACCACCGCTGGTAGCGGTGGTTTTTTTGTTTGCAAGCAGCAGATTACGCGC
AGAAAAAAAGGATCTCAAGCGGCCGCATCCCATTATGCTTTGGCAGTTTATTCTTGACATGTAGTGAGGG
GGCTGGTATAATCACATACGGCCGATAAAGCAAGCATATAATATTGCGTTTCATCTTTAGAAGCGAATTT
CGCCAATATTATAATTATCAAAGAGAGGGGTGGCAAACGGTATTTGGCATTATTAGGTTAAAAAATGTAG
AAGGAGAGTGAAACCCATGAACTTTAATAAAATTGATTTAGACAATTGGAAGAGAAAAGAGATATTTAAT
CATTATTTGAACCAACAAACGACTTTTAGTATAACCACAGAAATTGATATTAGTGTTTTATACCGAAACA
TAAAACAAGAAGGATATAAATTTTACCCTGCATTTATTTTCTTAGTGACAAGGGTGATAAACTCAAATAC
AGCTTTTAGAACTGGTTACAATAGCGACGGAGAGTTAGGTTATTGGGATAAGTTAGAGCCACTTTATACA
ATTTTTGATGGTGTATCTAAAACATTCTCTGGTATTTGGACTCCTGTAAAGAATGACTTCAAAGAGTTTT
ATGATTTATACCTTTCTGATGTAGAGAAATATAATGGTTCGGGGAAATTGTTTCCCAAAACACCTATACC
TGAAAATGCTTTTTCTCTTTCTATTATTCCATGGACTTCATTTACTGGGTTTAACTTAAATATCAATAAT
AATAGTAATTACCTTCTACCCATTATTACAGCAGGAAAATTCATTAATAAAGGTAATTCAATATATTTAC
CGCTATCTTTACAGGTACATCATTCTGTTTGTGATGGTTATCATGCAGGATTGTTTATGAACTCTATTCA
GAATTGTCAGATAGGCCTAATGACTGGCTTTTATAATATGAGATAATGCCGACTGTACTTTTTACAGTCG
GTTTTCTAATGTCACTAACCTGCCCCGTTAGTTGATGCATGATCATCATAATTCTGTCTCATTATCTAGA
GTCGCCATTGGGGAAGAAGAGCAGGATTTGCCTGCGGTTGACCGAGACGGAGTGGGCGACGATGAACCGG
ATGGCGTTCGCGTGCGGTCAGATGGATATCTCCATGGACACCCACATGGATATCTCCATGGACACCCACA
TGGATATCTCCATCAAATCGAAGGTAAGCAAGCTAGACGGTTCATGTACATGAACCGAACGCAGCACCTC
CCTCGCCTTGCGGCGCTGGAGCAACAACCCGAGTGCCGAAGGCCGATGGAAGAGGAAAAAGCCGCAAGGC
GAGGGAGGTGCTGCGTTCGCGTTTGGGACAACGTTTAGCGTCAGTCGAACAGTGGAATCTCGCCGGGTAG
ATGCTTCGATTTCTCCGCCGCCTCGTCCTCGCGCTCCTTGCGAGCCCTGTAGCAGCGTTGACGCACGGCA
CCCTGGCTCATGTTGAAATGCTCGGCGGTCTGCGGCCATGTATGGCCCTCGTCATCGTGATATGAGCGGA
CTGCTTCGCGCATAGCGGCTTGTTCATCAATCCAATCCTCGCGCTTCATTGCCACCCAGCTCTGAATGGT
GCGCGTGGAGACGCCGTATGCTTCAGCTAATTCACGTGCAGACACCGGGCGCTTCTTCCTCAAAGTCGTC
CTTACCATTCCAGTGCCTCCTTCATGACCTGCTGATATTTGTTCTCACCGTGTTTGTGTCCTCGTGCGGA
TTGGATGGCGATGAATGTGGCTGCGTTGGCAATGGCACCGTCGAGCCACATGCGGCTGCGGGTGACGATC
CATTTGTGGATGCTCTTGGCGATGTCCTCGACCTCACGCGCGTGCAGCGGATCGGGGAACAGCGAGACGT
TGAGTTCGTGGCAGGTGCGGCGCACGTATAGGCGCAATGCCTCGCTGCTGGCCTCCGAACGGTCGGGCAG
CCGCCGCACGTAGCGGTAGGCGAGCGTGCGGGCCTTGTCGAAGAGCGTGCAGTTGCGTCCCAGCCCCTGC
GTGCGGGCGCGCTTGGTGCGCTTCCAGCTGACGGGCGGCATGTCCCCGTGTTCCTGGAGCGACTGCACGA
GCTGTTCCAGGTCGTAGGTGTCCCACTCGATGATGTCCGACGCCCACGCCGGATGCTCGGGGTTCTTCAT
CAGAAGTCCCGAATAGCCCATGTCCCCGTCGCAGGAGCGGCGCAGTCCCTCCGTGGTGGCGTGCAGGAGC
TTCAACGGCTTGAGACGCGCCAGATCGGTTCTGGGCACCGGAAAGGTGAGCACCCAGCCCGCGTGAGCGT
GCCCGTTGGCCGGGTTCTCCGCGATCCAGTTCGGCCGCATGCCCTCGTGCTCCCACAGGGCCATCGCCTT
GGCGTTCGCGTCGTCGATGTCCACCACGATCGTGTTCACCAGCGCGGCGGGGTTCGCCTCGATGTGCTTG
CATTTGAGCGCGTCGGCGCGGCTCCTGCGGTGCAGCTGGGAGTAGTCGTCGTCGCAGCACAGCGGGCGTT
CGGGCAGCCACCAGCCTTCGAACGTGCGCGACAGCTCAAGCGTCGGCTGCGAATACTCATCGGACATGGC
TACAGCATACATCGTATTTGTACAGTGAACAAATACGCGGGAACCAAGTCAGATATTTCAGCCCAGCGAA
GCGTCGGCTGAACCCAGCCCAGCACATCCTGCACGAAAAGCCGCTGGACGGCCCTCAGCCGCTTCTCCAC
GCCGCTCACGTATGCGCGAGCCTCTCTGACCTGTTCGGCCGCGTGGAGGCCACTCACGGACGTTTCTGAG
CCGTCTGAGCCGTCGGCGTCCGCTGCGCGTTCCGCAGGCTGAGGC
Features (pLannotate 1.2.2; 22 found; start..end, strand, type, name):
      4..22      +  promoter       T3 promoter: promoter for bacteriophage T3 RNA polymerase
     49..333     +  promoter       gapdh promoter: glyceraldehyde-3-phosphate dehydrogenase promoter from Eggerthella lenta
    334..1020    +  CDS            Apobec1: ABEC1_RAT - Experimental evidence at protein level: Swiss-Prot protein existence level 1. Catalytic component of the apolipoprotein B mRNA editing enzyme complex which is responsible for the postranscriptional editing of a CAA codon for Gln to a UAA codon for stop in the APOB mRNA. May also play a role in the epigenetic regulation of gene expression by participating in DNA demethylation. From Rattus norvegicus (Rat).
   1069..5169    +  CDS            cas9: CAS9_STRP1 - Also known as csn1 From Streptococcus pyogenes serotype M1.
   5182..5430    +  CDS            UGI: UNGI_BPPB2 - Experimental evidence at protein level: Swiss-Prot protein existence level 1. This protein binds specifically and reversibly to the host uracil-DNA glycosylase, preventing removal of uracil residues from PBS2 DNA by the host uracil-excision repair system. From Bacillus phage PBS2 (Bacteriophage PBS2).
   5434..5466    -  misc_feature   MCS (fragment): pUC18/19 multiple cloning site
   5471..5609    -  CDS            M13 gene III (fragment) (sequence withheld): pIII; III; minor coat protein
   5614..5662    -  terminator     fd terminator (sequence withheld): central terminator from bacteriophage fd (Otsuka and Kunisawa, 1982)
   5666..5762    -  CDS            M13 gene VIII (fragment) (sequence withheld): pVIII; VIII; major coat protein
   5801..5822    +  promoter       PLtetO-1 promoter (fragment): modified phage lambda PL promoter with tet operator sites (Lutz and Bujard, 1997)
   5833..5849    -  rep_origin     f1 ori (fragment): f1 bacteriophage origin of replication; arrow indicates direction of (+) strand synthesis
   5854..6009    -  CDS            lacZα (fragment): LacZα fragment of β-galactosidase; lacZ fragment
   6017..6035    +  promoter       T7 promoter: promoter for bacteriophage T7 RNA polymerase
   6044..6067    -  misc_feature   MCS (fragment): pBluescript multiple cloning site
   6083..6101    -  promoter       T3 promoter: promoter for bacteriophage T3 RNA polymerase
   6146..6162    -  protein_bind   lac operator: The lac repressor binds to the lac operator to inhibit transcription in E. coli. This inhibition can be relieved by adding lactose or isopropyl-β-D-thiogalactopyranoside (IPTG). lac repressor encoded by lacI
   6170..6200    -  promoter       lac promoter: promoter for the E. coli lac operon
   6215..6236    -  protein_bind   CAP binding site: CAP binding activates transcription in the presence of cAMP. E. coli catabolite activator protein
   6279..6354    +  misc_RNA       gRNA scaffold: guide RNA scaffold for the Streptococcus pyogenes CRISPR/Cas9 system
   6376..6410    +  terminator     lambda t0 terminator: minimal transcription terminator from phage lambda (Scholtissek and Grosse, 1987)
   6452..7040    -  rep_origin     ori: high-copy-number ColE1/pMB1/pBR322/pUC origin of replication
   7249..7866    +  CDS            cat: CAT4_STAAU - Experimental evidence at protein level: Swiss-Prot protein existence level 1. This enzyme is an effector of chloramphenicol resistance in bacteria. From Staphylococcus aureus.
